Addgene plasmid #168544: pDONR223 SARS-CoV-1 NSP1_stop
Purpose: Gateway-compatible Entry vector
Depositing lab: Fritz Roth. Depositing organization: Sinai Health System. Publication: A resource of human coronavirus protein-coding sequences in a flexible, multipurpose Gateway Entry clone collection. Weller B, Lin CW, Pogoutse O, Sauer M, Marin-de la Rosa N, Strobel A, Young V, Knapp JJ, Rayhan A, Falter C, Kim DK, Roth FP, Falter-Braun P. G3 (Bethesda). 2023 Jul 5;13(7):jkad105. doi: 10.1093/g3journal/jkad105. PubMed 37267226.
Backbone
  Vector backbone: pDONR223
  Backbone manufacturer: Rual et al, Genome Res. 14:2128-2135, 2004.
  Backbone size w/o insert (bp): 5005
  Vector type: Other
Growth in bacteria
  Bacterial resistance: Spectinomycin, 50 μg/mL
  Growth temperature: 37°C
  Growth strain: DH5alpha
  Copy number: Unknown
Gene/Insert
  Gene/Insert name: NSP1
  Species: Other
  Insert size (bp): 540
  Entrez Gene: ORF1ab (a.k.a. sarsp1)
  Cloning method: Gateway Cloning
  Sequencing primers: 5′ m13-For; 3′ m13-Rev
Resource information
  A portion of this plasmid was derived from a plasmid made by: Falter-Braun Lab
Terms and licenses: Academic/Nonprofit Terms; Industry Terms
How to cite: pDONR223 SARS-CoV-1 NSP1_stop was a gift from Fritz Roth (Addgene plasmid # 168544 ; http://n2t.net/addgene:168544 ; RRID:Addgene_168544)
