[The description below was written by a language model from this plasmid's Addgene catalogue record and pLannotate feature annotations shown in this document.]
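Description:
pDONR223 SARS-CoV-1 NSP1_stop is a Gateway-compatible Entry clone built on the pDONR223 donor backbone and carrying the coding sequence for non-structural protein 1 (NSP1) of SARS-CoV-1. It is a bacterial cloning plasmid rather than an expression vector. It replicates from a high-copy ColE1/pUC-type origin and is selected with spectinomycin through the aadA (SmR) aminoglycoside adenylyltransferase gene, which sits downstream of fragments of a class 1 integron Pc promoter and a gentamicin acetyltransferase gene. The sequenced plasmid is 3,333 nt. That is smaller than the listed 5,005 bp empty backbone, as expected when the Gateway BP reaction replaces the donor vector's counter-selection cassette with the insert.

The 540 bp insert is annotated as a fragment of the SARS-CoV replicase polyprotein 1a, which fits NSP1 being the N-terminal cleavage product of ORF1ab. The functional text attached to that automated annotation describes nsp10 and belongs to the polyprotein database entry as a whole, not to this insert. The ORF is flanked by two attL recombination sites (annotated as attL3 and attL2), which allow LR Clonase-mediated transfer into any attR-containing Destination vector. The "_stop" suffix suggests the ORF keeps a terminal stop codon, which would suit native or N-terminally tagged expression rather than C-terminal fusions. The record does not state this outright.

The rrnB T1 and T2 terminators upstream insulate the cassette from read-through transcription. A T7 promoter lies next to attL2, and M13 forward and reverse primer sites are used for sequence verification. Short lacI and lacZα fragments are backbone remnants. No promoter for expressing the insert is described, since expression depends on the Destination vector chosen. The clone belongs to a collection of human coronavirus protein-coding sequences intended for flexible downstream use.
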