Features (pLannotate 1.2.2; 12 found; start..end, strand, type, name):
    121..213     +  CDS            lacI (fragment): lac repressor; lacI; The lac repressor binds to the lac operator to inhibit transcription in E. coli. This inhibition can be relieved by adding lactose or isopropyl-β-D-thiogalactopyranoside (IPTG).
    268..295     -  terminator     rrnB T2 terminator: transcription terminator T2 from the E. coli rrnB gene
    427..470     +  terminator     rrnB T1 terminator: Escherichia coli rrnB; transcription terminator T1 from the E. coli rrnB gene
    517..553     -  CDS            lacZα (fragment): LacZα fragment of β-galactosidase; lacZ fragment
    570..665     +  protein_bind   attL3: mutant version of attL; recombination site for the Gateway® LR reaction LR Clonase™
    668..1207    +  CDS            R1A_SARS (fragment): Experimental evidence at protein level: Swiss-Prot protein existence level 1. [Non-structural protein 10]: Plays a pivotal role in viral transcription by stimulating both nsp14 3'-5' exoribonuclease and nsp16 2'-O-methyltransferase activities. Therefore plays an essential role in viral mRNAs cap methylation. From Severe acute respiratory syndrome coronavirus (SARS-CoV).
   1212..1311    -  protein_bind   attL2: mutant version of attL; recombination site for the Gateway® LR reaction LR Clonase™
   1329..1347    -  promoter       T7 promoter: promoter for bacteriophage T7 RNA polymerase
   1537..1560    +  promoter       Pc promoter (fragment): intI1 (promoter lies within the coding sequence); class 1 integron promoter
   1736..1792    +  CDS            GmR (fragment): gentamycin acetyltransferase; aacC1; confers resistance to gentamycin
   1799..2590    +  CDS            SmR: aminoglycoside adenylyltransferase (Murphy, 1985); aadA; confers resistance to spectinomycin and streptomycin
   2683..3271    +  rep_origin     ori: high-copy-number ColE1/pMB1/pBR322/pUC origin of replication
>Addgene plasmid #168544 | pDONR223 SARS-CoV-1 NSP1_stop | addgene full sequence | sequence record 424694 | Addgene NGS Result
CTTTCCTGCGTTATCCCCTGATTCTGTGGATAACCGTATTACCGCCTTTGAGTGAGCTGATACCGCTCGC
CGCAGCCGAACGACCGAGCGCAGCGAGTCAGTGAGCGAGGAAGCGGAAGAGCGCCCAATACGCAAACCGC
CTCTCCCCGCGCGTTGGCCGATTCATTAATGCAGCTGGCACGACAGGTTTCCCGACTGGAAAGCGGGCAG
TGAGCGCAACGCAATTAATACGCGTACCGCTAGCCAGGAAGAGTTTGTAGAAACGCAAAAAGGCCATCCG
TCAGGATGGCCTTCTGCTTAGTTTGATGCCTGGCAGTTTATGGCGGGCGTCCTGCCCGCCACCCTCCGGG
CCGTTGCTTCACAACGTTCAAATCCGCTCCCGGCGGATTTGTCCTACTCAGGAGAGCGTTCACCGACAAA
CAACAGATAAAACGAAAGGCCCAGTCTTCCGACTGAGCCTTTCGTTTTATTTGATGCCTGGCAGTTCCCT
ACTCTCGCGTTAACGCTAGCATGGATGTTTTCCCAGTCACGACGTTGTAAAACGACGGCCAGTCTTAAGC
TCGGGCCCCAAATAATGATTTTATTTTGACTGATAGTGACCTGTTCGTTGCAACAAATTGATGAGCAATG
CTTTTTTATAATGCCAACTTTGTACAAAAAAGTTGGCATGGAGAGCCTTGTTCTTGGTGTCAACGAGAAA
ACACACGTCCAACTCAGTTTGCCTGTCCTTCAGGTTAGAGACGTGCTAGTGCGTGGCTTCGGGGACTCTG
TGGAAGAGGCCCTATCGGAGGCACGTGAACACCTCAAAAATGGCACTTGTGGTCTAGTAGAGCTGGAAAA
AGGCGTACTGCCCCAGCTTGAACAGCCCTATGTGTTCATTAAACGTTCTGATGCCTTAAGCACCAATCAC
GGCCACAAGGTCGTTGAGCTGGTTGCAGAAATGGACGGCATTCAGTACGGTCGTAGCGGTATAACACTGG
GAGTACTCGTGCCACATGTGGGCGAAACCCCAATTGCATACCGCAATGTTCTTCTTCGTAAGAACGGTAA
TAAGGGAGCCGGTGGTCATAGCTATGGCATCGATCTAAAGTCTTATGACTTAGGTGACGAGCTTGGCACT
GATCCCATTGAAGATTATGAACAAAACTGGAACACTAAGCATGGCAGTGGTGCACTCCGTGAACTCACTC
GTGAGCTCAATGGAGGTTAATACCCAACTTTCTTGTACAAAGTTGGCATTATAAGAAAGCATTGCTTATC
AATTTGTTGCAACGAACAGGTCACTATCAGTCAAAATAAAATCATTATTTGCCATCCAGCTGATATCCCC
TATAGTGAGTCGTATTACATGGTCATAGCTGTTTCCTGGCAGCTCTGGCCCGTGTCTCAAAATCTCTGAT
GTTACATTGCACAAGATAAAAATATATCATCATGCCTCCTCTAGACCAGCCAGGACAGAAATGCCTCGAC
TTCGCTGCTACCCAAGGTTGCCGGGTGACGCACACCGTGGAAACGGATGAAGGCACGAACCCAGTGGACA
TAAGCCTGTTCGGTTCGTAAGCTGTAATGCAAGTAGCGTATGCGCTCACGCAACTGGTCCAGAACCTTGA
CCGAACGCAGCGGTGGTAACGGCGCAGTGGCGGTTTTCATGGCTTGTTATGACTGTTTTTTTGGGGTACA
GTCTATGCCTCGGGCATCCAAGCAGCAAGCGCGTTACGCCGTGGGTCGATGTTTGATGTTATGGAGCAGC
AACGATGTTACGCAGCAGGGCAGTCGCCCTAAAACAAAGTTAAACATTATGAGGGAAGCGGTGATCGCCG
AAGTATCGACTCAACTATCAGAGGTAGTTGGCGTCATCGAGCGCCATCTCGAACCGACGTTGCTGGCCGT
ACATTTGTACGGCTCCGCAGTGGATGGCGGCCTGAAGCCACACAGTGATATTGATTTGCTGGTTACGGTG
ACCGTAAGGCTTGATGAAACAACGCGGCGAGCTTTGATCAACGACCTTTTGGAAACTTCGGCTTCCCCTG
GAGAGAGCGAGATTCTCCGCGCTGTAGAAGTCACCATTGTTGTGCACGACGACATCATTCCGTGGCGTTA
TCCAGCTAAGCGCGAACTGCAATTTGGAGAATGGCAGCGCAATGACATTCTTGCAGGTATCTTCGAGCCA
GCCACGATCGACATTGATCTGGCTATCTTGCTGACAAAAGCAAGAGAACATAGCGTTGCCTTGGTAGGTC
CAGCGGCGGAGGAACTCTTTGATCCGGTTCCTGAACAGGATCTATTTGAGGCGCTAAATGAAACCTTAAC
GCTATGGAACTCGCCGCCCGACTGGGCTGGCGATGAGCGAAATGTAGTGCTTACGTTGTCCCGCATTTGG
TACAGCGCAGTAACCGGCAAAATCGCGCCGAAGGATGTCGCTGCCGACTGGGCAATGGAGCGCCTGCCGG
CCCAGTATCAGCCCGTCATACTTGAAGCTAGACAGGCTTATCTTGGACAAGAAGAAGATCGCTTGGCCTC
GCGCGCAGATCAGTTGGAAGAATTTGTCCACTACGTGAAAGGCGAGATCACCAAGGTAGTCGGCAAATAA
CCCTCGAGCCACCCATGACCAAAATCCCTTAACGTGAGTTACGCGTCGTTCCACTGAGCGTCAGACCCCG
TAGAAAAGATCAAAGGATCTTCTTGAGATCCTTTTTTTCTGCGCGTAATCTGCTGCTTGCAAACAAAAAA
ACCACCGCTACCAGCGGTGGTTTGTTTGCCGGATCAAGAGCTACCAACTCTTTTTCCGAAGGTAACTGGC
TTCAGCAGAGCGCAGATACCAAATACTGTTCTTCTAGTGTAGCCGTAGTTAGGCCACCACTTCAAGAACT
CTGTAGCACCGCCTACATACCTCGCTCTGCTAATCCTGTTACCAGTGGCTGCTGCCAGTGGCGATAAGTC
GTGTCTTACCGGGTTGGACTCAAGACGATAGTTACCGGATAAGGCGCAGCGGTCGGGCTGAACGGGGGGT
TCGTGCACACAGCCCAGCTTGGAGCGAACGACCTACACCGAACTGAGATACCTACAGCGTGAGCTATGAG
AAAGCGCCACGCTTCCCGAAGGGAGAAAGGCGGACAGGTATCCGGTAAGCGGCAGGGTCGGAACAGGAGA
GCGCACGAGGGAGCTTCCAGGGGGAAACGCCTGGTATCTTTATAGTCCTGTCGGGTTTCGCCACCTCTGA
CTTGAGCGTCGATTTTTGTGATGCTCGTCAGGGGGGCGGAGCCTATGGAAAAACGCCAGCAACGCGGCCT
TTTTACGGTTCCTGGCCTTTTGCTGGCCTTTTGCTCACATGTT
